>Addgene plasmid #103140 | dCas9v2 | addgene full sequence | sequence record 201371 | Addgene NGS Result
GTAGAAGAGTTACGGAATGAAGAAAAAAAAATAAACAAAGGTTTAAAAAATTTCAACAAAAAGCGTACTT
TACATATATATTTATTAGACAAGAAAAGCAGATTAAATAGATATACATTCGATTAACGATAAGTAAAATG
TAAAATCACAGGATTTTCGTGTGTGGTCTTCTACACAGACAAGATGAAACAATTCGGCATTAATACCTGA
GAGCAGGAAGAGCAAGATAAAAGGTAGTATTTGTTGGCGATCCCCCTAGAGTCTTTTACATCTTCGGAAA
ACAAAAACTATTTTTTCTTTAATTTCTTTTTTTACTTTCTATTTTTAATTTATATATTTATATTAAAAAA
TTTAAATTATAATTATTTTTATAGCACGTGATGAAAAGGACCCAGGTGGCACTTTTCGGGGAAATGTGCG
CGGAACCCCTATTTGTTTATTTTTCTAAATACATTCAAATATGTATCCGCTCATGAGACAATAACCCTGA
TAAATGCTTCAATAATATTGAAAAAGGAAGAGTATGAGTATTCAACATTTCCGTGTCGCCCTTATTCCCT
TTTTTGCGGCATTTTGCCTTCCTGTTTTTGCTCACCCAGAAACGCTGGTGAAAGTAAAAGATGCTGAAGA
TCAGTTGGGTGCACGAGTGGGTTACATCGAACTGGATCTCAACAGCGGTAAGATCCTTGAGAGTTTTCGC
CCCGAAGAACGTTTTCCAATGATGAGCACTTTTAAAGTTCTGCTATGTGGCGCGGTATTATCCCGTATTG
ACGCCGGGCAAGAGCAACTCGGTCGCCGCATACACTATTCTCAGAATGACTTGGTTGAGTACTCACCAGT
CACAGAAAAGCATCTTACGGATGGCATGACAGTAAGAGAATTATGCAGTGCTGCCATAACCATGAGTGAT
AACACTGCGGCCAACTTACTTCTGACAACGATCGGAGGACCGAAGGAGCTAACCGCTTTTTTGCACAACA
TGGGGGATCATGTAACTCGCCTTGATCGTTGGGAACCGGAGCTGAATGAAGCCATACCAAACGACGAGCG
TGACACCACGATGCCTGTAGCAATGGCAACAACGTTGCGCAAACTATTAACTGGCGAACTACTTACTCTA
GCTTCCCGGCAACAATTAATAGACTGGATGGAGGCGGATAAAGTTGCAGGACCACTTCTGCGCTCGGCCC
TTCCGGCTGGCTGGTTTATTGCTGATAAATCTGGAGCCGGTGAGCGTGGGTCTCGCGGTATCATTGCAGC
ACTGGGGCCAGATGGTAAGCCCTCCCGTATCGTAGTTATCTACACGACGGGGAGTCAGGCAACTATGGAT
GAACGAAATAGACAGATCGCTGAGATAGGTGCCTCACTGATTAAGCATTGGTAACTGTCAGACCAAGTTT
ACTCATATATACTTTAGATTGATTTAAAACTTCATTTTTAATTTAAAAGGATCTAGGTGAAGATCCTTTT
TGATAATCTCATGACCAAAATCCCTTAACGTGAGTTTTCGTTCCACTGAGCGTCAGACCCCGTAGAAAAG
ATCAAAGGATCTTCTTGAGATCCTTTTTTTCTGCGCGTAATCTGCTGCTTGCAAACAAAAAAACCACCGC
TACCAGCGGTGGTTTGTTTGCCGGATCAAGAGCTACCAACTCTTTTTCCGAAGGTAACTGGCTTCAGCAG
AGCGCAGATACCAAATACTGTTCTTCTAGTGTAGCCGTAGTTAGGCCACCACTTCAAGAACTCTGTAGCA
CCGCCTACATACCTCGCTCTGCTAATCCTGTTACCAGTGGCTGCTGCCAGTGGCGATAAGTCGTGTCTTA
CCGGGTTGGACTCAAGACGATAGTTACCGGATAAGGCGCAGCGGTCGGGCTGAACGGGGGGTTCGTGCAC
ACAGCCCAGCTTGGAGCGAACGACCTACACCGAACTGAGATACCTACAGCGTGAGCTATGAGAAAGCGCC
ACGCTTCCCGAAGGGAGAAAGGCGGACAGGTATCCGGTAAGCGGCAGGGTCGGAACAGGAGAGCGCACGA
GGGAGCTTCCAGGGGGAAACGCCTGGTATCTTTATAGTCCTGTCGGGTTTCGCCACCTCTGACTTGAGCG
TCGATTTTTGTGATGCTCGTCAGGGGGGCGGAGCCTATGGAAAAACGCCAGCAACGCGGCCTTTTTACGG
TTCCTGGCCTTTTGCTGGCCTTTTGCTGGCCTTTTGCTCGGGGGATCTGCCAATTGAACATAACATGGTA
GTTACATATACTAGTAATATGGTTCGGCACACATTAAAAGTATAAAAACTATCTGAATTACGAATTACAT
ATATTGGTCATAAAAATCAATCAATCATCGTGTGTTTTATATGTCTCTTATCTAAGTATAAGAATATCCA
TAGTTAATATTCACTTACGCTACCTTTTAACCTGTAATCATTGTCAACAGGATATGTTAACGACCCACAT
TGATAAACGCTAGTATTTCTTTTTCCTCTTCTTATTGGCCGGCTGTCTCTATACTCCCCTATAGTCTGTT
TCTTTTCGTTTCGATTGTCCCTATCAGTGATAGAGATGGCGCACATGGTACGCTGTGGTGCTCGCGGCTG
GGAACGAAACTCTGGGAGCTGCGATTGGCAGCGGCCGCCCATATCCAACTTCCAATTTAATCTTTCTTTT
TTAATTTTCACTTATTTGCGATACAGAAAGAAAAAAGCGATAGTAACTATTGAATTTTGTTTGGATTTGG
TTAGATTAGATATGGTTTCTCTTTATATTTACATGCTAAAAATGGGCTACACCAGAGATACATAATTAGA
TATATATACGCCAGTACACCTTATCGGCCCAAGCCTTGTCCCAAGGCAGCGTTTTGTTCTTGGAAACGCT
GCCCTACACGTTCGCTATGCTTCAAGAACTTTTCTGAGCACTTCATGATGCATGTTTGTTCCTTATTGGT
TAGCTTTGATGTTGTGAAGTCATTGACACAGTCTGTGAAACATCTTTCTACCAGATTAGAGTACAAACGC
ATGAAATCCTTCATTTGCTTTTGTTCCACTACTTTTTGGAACTCTTGTTGTTCTTTCCTGCAGGTAGTCG
TGCAATGTATGACTTTAAGATTTGTGAGCAGGAAGAAAAGGGAGAATCTTCTAACGATAAACCCTTGAAA
AACTGGGTAGACTACGCTATGTTGAGTTGCTACGCAGGCTGCACAATTACACGAGAATGCTCCCGCCTAG
GATTTAAGGCTAAGGGACGTGCAATGCAGACGACAGATCTAAATGACCGTGTCGGTGAAGTGTTCGCCAA
ACTTTTCGGTTAACACATGCAGTGATGCACGCGCGATGGTGCTAAGTTACATATATATATATATGTATAG
CCATAGTGATGTCTAAGTAACCTTTATGGTATATTTCTTAATGTGGAAAGATACTAGCGCGCGCACCCAC
ACACAAGCTTCGTCTTTTCTTGAAGAAAAGAGGAAGCTCGCTAAATGGGATTCCACTTTCCGTTCCCTGC
CAGCTGATGGAAAAAGGTTAGTGGAACGATGAAGAATAAAAAGAGAGATCCACTGAGGTGAAATTTCAGC
TGACAGCGAGTTTCATGATCGTGATGAACAATGGTAACGAGTTGTGGCTGTTGCCAGGGAGGGTGGTTCT
CAACTTTTAATGTATGGCCAAATCGCTACTTGGGTTTGTTATATAACAAAGAAGAAATAATGAACTGATT
CTCTTCCTCCTTCTTGTCCTTTCTTAATTCTGTTGTAATTACCTTCCTTTGTAATTTTTTTTGTAATTAT
TCTTCTTAATAATCCAAACAAACACACATATTACAATATATTAAAATGTCTAGATTAGATAAAAGTAAAG
TGATTAACAGCGCATTAGAGCTGCTTAATGAGGTCGGAATCGAAGGTTTAACAACCCGTAAACTCGCCCA
GAAGCTAGGTGTAGAGCAGCCTACATTGTATTGGCATGTAAAAAATAAGCGGGCTTTGCTCGACGCCTTA
GCCATTGAGATGTTAGATAGGCACCATACTCACTTTTGCCCTTTAGAAGGGGAAAGCTGGCAAGATTTTT
TACGTAATAACGCTAAAAGTTTTAGATGTGCTTTACTAAGTCATCGCGATGGAGCAAAAGTACATTTAGG
TACACGGCCTACAGAAAAACAGTATGAAACTCTCGAAAATCAATTAGCCTTTTTATGCCAACAAGGTTTT
TCACTAGAGAATGCATTATATGCACTCAGCGCTGTGGGGCATTTTACTTTAGGTTGCGTATTGGAAGATC
AAGAGCATCAAGTCGCTAAAGAAGAAAGGGAAACACCTACTACTGATAGTATGCCGCCATTATTACGACA
AGCTATCGAATTATTTGATCACCAAGGTGCAGAGCCAGCCTTCTTATTCGGCCTTGAATTGATCATATGC
GGATTAGAAAAACAACTTAAATGTGAAAGTGGGTCTTAAGTCTGAAGAATGAATGATTTGATGATTTCTT
TTTCCCTCCATTTTTCTTACTGAATATATCAATGATATAGACTTGTATAGTTTATTATTTCAAATTAAGT
AGCTATATATAGTCAAGATAACGTTTGTTTGACACGATTACATTATTCGTCGACATCTTTTTTCAGCCTG
TCGTGGTAGCAATTTGAGGAGTATTATTAATTGAATAGGTTCATTTTGCGCTCGCATAAACAGTTTTCGT
CAGGGACAGTATGTTGGAATGAGTGGTAATTAATGGTGACATGACATGTTATAGCAATAACCTTGATGTT
TACATCGTAGTTTAATGTACACCCCGCGAATTCGTTCAAGTAGGAGTGCACCAATTGCAAAGGGAAAAGC
TGAATGGGCAGTTCGAACCGCGGTCTTTCCTGCGTTATCCCCTGATTCTGTGGATAACCGTATTACCGCC
TTTGAGTGAGCTGATACCGCTCGCCGCAGCCGAACGACCGAGCGCAGCGAGTCAGTGAGCGAGGAAGCGG
AAGAGCGCCCAATACGCAAACCGCCTCTCCCCGCGCGTTGGCCGATTCATTAATGCAGCTGGCACGACAG
GTTTCCCGACTGGAAAGCGGGCAGTGAGCGCAACGCAATTAATGTGAGTTAGCTCACTCATTAGGCACCC
CAGGCTTTACACTTTATGCTTCCGGCTCGTATGTTGTGTGGAATTGTGAGCGGATAACAATTTCACACAG
GAAACAGCTATGACCATGATTACGCCAAGCGCGCAATTAACCCTCACTAAAGGGAACAAAAGCTGGAGCT
CATAGCTTCAAAATGTTTCTACTCCTTTTTTACTCTTCCAGATTTTCTCGGACTCCGCGCATCGCCGTAC
CACTTCAAAACACCCAAGCACAGCATACTAAATTTCCCCTCTTTCTTCCTCTAGGGTGTCGTTAATTACC
CGTACTAAAGGTTTGGAAAAGAAAAAAGAGACCGCCTCGTTTCTTTTTCTTCGTCGAAAAAGGCAATAAA
AATTTTTATCACGTTTCTTTTTCTTGAAAATTTTTTTTTTGATTTTTTTCTCTTTCGATGACCTCCCATT
GATATTTAAGTTAATAAACGGTCTTCAATTTCTCAAGTTTCAGTTTCATTTTTCTTGTTCTATTACAACT
TTTTTTACTTCTTGCTCATTAGAAAGAAAGCATAGCAATCTAATCTAAGTTTTCTAGAGATGTCTAGAGC
CCCAAAGAAGAAGAGAAAAGTTAGACCCGGGATGGACAAGAAGTACTCCATTGGGCTCGCTATCGGCACA
AACAGCGTCGGCTGGGCCGTCATTACGGACGAGTACAAGGTGCCGAGCAAAAAATTCAAAGTTCTGGGCA
ATACCGATCGCCACAGCATAAAGAAGAACCTCATTGGCGCCCTCCTGTTCGACTCCGGGGAGACGGCCGA
AGCCACGCGGCTCAAAAGAACAGCACGGCGCAGATATACCCGCAGAAAGAATCGGATCTGCTACCTGCAG
GAGATCTTTAGTAATGAGATGGCTAAGGTGGATGACTCTTTCTTCCATAGGCTGGAGGAGTCCTTTTTGG
TGGAGGAGGATAAAAAGCACGAGCGCCACCCAATCTTTGGCAATATCGTGGACGAGGTGGCGTACCATGA
AAAGTACCCAACCATATATCATCTGAGGAAGAAGCTTGTAGACAGTACTGATAAGGCTGACTTGCGGTTG
ATCTATCTCGCGCTGGCGCATATGATCAAATTTCGGGGACACTTCCTCATCGAGGGGGACCTGAACCCAG
ACAACAGCGATGTCGACAAACTCTTTATCCAACTGGTTCAGACTTACAATCAGCTTTTCGAAGAGAACCC
GATCAACGCATCCGGAGTTGACGCCAAAGCAATCCTGAGCGCTAGGCTGTCCAAATCCCGGCGGCTCGAA
AACCTCATCGCACAGCTCCCTGGGGAGAAGAAGAACGGCCTGTTTGGTAATCTTATCGCCCTGTCACTCG
GGCTGACCCCCAACTTTAAATCTAACTTCGACCTGGCCGAAGATGCCAAGCTTCAACTGAGCAAAGACAC
CTACGATGATGATCTCGACAATCTGCTGGCCCAGATCGGCGACCAGTACGCAGACCTTTTTTTGGCGGCA
AAGAACCTGTCAGACGCCATTCTGCTGAGTGATATTCTGCGAGTGAACACGGAGATCACCAAAGCTCCGC
TGAGCGCTAGTATGATCAAGCGCTATGATGAGCACCACCAAGACTTGACTTTGCTGAAGGCCCTTGTCAG
ACAGCAACTGCCTGAGAAGTACAAGGAAATTTTCTTCGATCAGTCTAAAAATGGCTACGCCGGATACATT
GACGGCGGAGCAAGCCAGGAGGAATTTTACAAATTTATTAAGCCCATCTTGGAAAAAATGGACGGCACCG
AGGAGCTGCTGGTAAAGCTTAACAGAGAAGATCTGTTGCGCAAACAGCGCACTTTCGACAATGGAAGCAT
CCCCCACCAGATTCACCTGGGCGAACTGCACGCTATCCTCAGGCGGCAAGAGGATTTCTACCCCTTTTTG
AAAGATAACAGGGAAAAGATTGAGAAAATCCTCACATTTCGGATACCCTACTATGTAGGCCCCCTCGCCC
GGGGAAATTCCAGATTCGCGTGGATGACTCGCAAATCAGAAGAGACCATCACTCCCTGGAACTTCGAGGA
AGTCGTGGATAAGGGGGCCTCTGCCCAGTCCTTCATCGAAAGGATGACTAACTTTGATAAAAATCTGCCT
AACGAAAAGGTGCTTCCTAAACACTCTCTGCTGTACGAGTACTTCACAGTTTATAACGAGCTCACCAAGG
TCAAATACGTCACAGAAGGGATGAGAAAGCCAGCATTCCTGTCTGGAGAGCAGAAGAAAGCTATCGTGGA
CCTCCTCTTCAAGACGAACCGGAAAGTTACCGTGAAACAGCTCAAAGAAGACTATTTCAAAAAGATTGAA
TGTTTCGACTCTGTTGAAATCAGCGGAGTGGAGGATCGCTTCAACGCATCCCTGGGAACGTATCACGATC
TCCTGAAAATCATTAAAGACAAGGACTTCCTGGACAATGAGGAGAACGAGGACATTCTTGAGGACATTGT
CCTCACCCTTACGTTGTTTGAAGATAGGGAGATGATTGAAGAACGCTTGAAAACTTACGCTCATCTCTTC
GACGACAAAGTCATGAAACAGCTCAAGAGGCGCCGATATACAGGATGGGGGCGGCTGTCAAGAAAACTGA
TCAATGGGATCCGAGACAAGCAGAGTGGAAAGACAATCCTGGATTTTCTTAAGTCCGATGGATTTGCCAA
CCGGAACTTCATGCAGTTGATCCATGATGACTCTCTCACCTTTAAGGAGGACATCCAGAAAGCACAAGTT
TCTGGCCAGGGGGACAGTCTTCACGAGCACATCGCTAATCTTGCAGGTAGCCCAGCTATCAAAAAGGGAA
TACTGCAGACCGTTAAGGTCGTGGATGAACTCGTCAAAGTAATGGGAAGGCATAAGCCCGAGAATATCGT
TATCGAGATGGCCCGAGAGAACCAAACTACCCAGAAGGGACAGAAGAACAGTAGGGAAAGGATGAAGAGG
ATTGAAGAGGGTATAAAAGAACTGGGGTCCCAAATCCTTAAGGAACACCCAGTTGAAAACACCCAGCTTC
AGAATGAGAAGCTCTACCTGTACTACCTGCAGAACGGCAGGGACATGTACGTGGATCAGGAACTGGACAT
CAATCGGCTCTCCGACTACGACGTGGATGCTATCGTGCCCCAGTCTTTTCTCAAAGATGATTCTATTGAT
AATAAAGTGTTGACAAGATCCGATAAAAATAGAGGGAAGAGTGATAACGTCCCCTCAGAAGAAGTTGTCA
AGAAAATGAAAAATTATTGGCGGCAGCTGCTGAACGCCAAACTGATCACACAACGGAAGTTCGATAATCT
GACTAAGGCTGAACGAGGTGGCCTGTCTGAGTTGGATAAAGCCGGCTTCATCAAAAGGCAGCTTGTTGAG
ACACGCCAGATCACCAAGCACGTGGCCCAAATTCTCGATTCACGCATGAACACCAAGTACGATGAAAATG
ACAAACTGATTCGAGAGGTGAAAGTTATTACTCTGAAGTCTAAGCTGGTCTCAGATTTCAGAAAGGACTT
TCAGTTTTATAAGGTGAGAGAGATCAACAATTACCACCATGCGCATGATGCCTACCTGAATGCAGTGGTA
GGCACTGCACTTATCAAAAAATATCCCAAGCTTGAATCTGAATTTGTTTACGGAGACTATAAAGTGTACG
ATGTTAGGAAAATGATCGCAAAGTCTGAGCAGGAAATAGGCAAGGCCACCGCTAAGTACTTCTTTTACAG
CAATATTATGAATTTTTTCAAGACCGAGATTACACTGGCCAATGGAGAGATTCGGAAGCGACCACTTATC
GAAACAAACGGAGAAACAGGAGAAATCGTGTGGGACAAGGGTAGGGATTTCGCGACAGTCCGGAAGGTCC
TGTCCATGCCGCAGGTGAACATCGTTAAAAAGACCGAAGTACAGACCGGAGGCTTCTCCAAGGAAAGTAT
CCTCCCGAAAAGGAACAGCGACAAGCTGATCGCACGCAAAAAAGATTGGGACCCCAAGAAATACGGCGGA
TTCGATTCTCCTACAGTCGCTTACAGTGTACTGGTTGTGGCCAAAGTGGAGAAAGGGAAGTCTAAAAAAC
TCAAAAGCGTCAAGGAACTGCTGGGCATCACAATCATGGAGCGATCAAGCTTCGAAAAAAACCCCATCGA
CTTTCTCGAGGCGAAAGGATATAAAGAGGTCAAAAAAGACCTCATCATTAAGCTTCCCAAGTACTCTCTC
TTTGAGCTTGAAAACGGCCGGAAACGAATGCTCGCTAGTGCGGGCGAGCTGCAGAAAGGTAACGAGCTGG
CACTGCCCTCTAAATACGTTAATTTCTTGTATCTGGCCAGCCACTATGAAAAGCTCAAAGGGTCTCCCGA
AGATAATGAGCAGAAGCAGCTGTTCGTGGAACAACACAAACACTACCTTGATGAGATCATCGAGCAAATA
AGCGAATTCTCCAAAAGAGTGATCCTCGCCGACGCTAACCTCGATAAGGTGCTTTCTGCTTACAATAAGC
ACAGGGATAAGCCCATCAGGGAGCAGGCAGAAAACATTATCCACTTGTTTACTCTGACCAACTTGGGCGC
GCCTGCAGCCTTCAAGTACTTCGACACCACCATAGACAGAAAGCGGTACACCTCTACAAAGGAGGTCCTG
GACGCCACACTGATTCATCAGTCAATTACGGGGCTCTATGAAACAAGAATCGACCTCTCTCAGCTCGGTG
GAGACAGCAGGGCTGACCCCAAGAAGAAGAGGAAGGTGGAGGCCAGCGGTTCCGGACGGGCTGACGCATT
GGACGATTTTGATCTGGATATGCTGGGAAGTGACGCCCTCGATGATTTTGACCTTGACATGCTTGGTTCG
GATGCCCTTGATGACTTTGACCTCGACATGCTCGGCAGTGACGCCCTTGATGATTTCGACCTGGACATGC
TGATTAACTCTAGAAGTTCCGGATCTCCGAAAAAGAAACGCAAAGTTGGTAGCCAGTACCTGCCCGACAC
CGACGACCGGCACCGGATCGAGGAAAAGCGGAAGCGGACCTACGAGACATTCAAGAGCATCATGAAGAAG
TCCCCCTTCAGCGGCCCCACCGACCCTAGACCTCCACCTAGAAGAATCGCCGTGCCCAGCAGATCCAGCG
CCAGCGTGCCAAAACCTGCCCCCCAGCCTTACCCCTTCACCAGCAGCCTGAGCACCATCAACTACGACGA
GTTCCCTACCATGGTGTTCCCCAGCGGCCAGATCTCTCAGGCCTCTGCTCTGGCTCCAGCCCCTCCTCAG
GTGCTGCCTCAGGCTCCTGCTCCTGCACCAGCTCCAGCCATGGTGTCTGCACTGGCTCAGGCACCAGCAC
CCGTGCCTGTGCTGGCTCCTGGACCTCCACAGGCTGTGGCTCCACCAGCCCCTAAACCTACACAGGCCGG
CGAGGGCACACTGTCTGAAGCTCTGCTGCAGCTGCAGTTCGACGACGAGGATCTGGGAGCCCTGCTGGGA
AACAGCACCGATCCTGCCGTGTTCACCGACCTGGCCAGCGTGGACAACAGCGAGTTCCAGCAGCTGCTGA
ACCAGGGCATCCCTGTGGCCCCTCACACCACCGAGCCCATGCTGATGGAATACCCCGAGGCCATCACCCG
GCTCGTGACAGGCGCTCAGAGGCCTCCTGATCCAGCTCCTGCCCCTCTGGGAGCACCAGGCCTGCCTAAT
GGACTGCTGTCTGGCGACGAGGACTTCAGCTCTATCGCCGACATGGACTTCTCCGCACTGCTGGGTAGCG
GATCGGGATCTCGGGATTCCAGGGAAGGGATGTTTTTGCCGAAGCCTGAGGCCGGCTCCGCTATTAGTGA
CGTGTTTGAGGGCCGCGAGGTGTGCCAGCCAAAACGAATCCGGCCATTTCATCCTCCAGGAAGTCCATGG
GCCAACCGCCCACTCCCCGCCAGCCTCGCACCAACACCAACCGGTCCAGTACATGAGCCAGTCGGGTCAC
TGACCCCGGCACCAGTCCCTCAGCCACTGGATCCAGCGCCCGCAGTGACTCCCGAGGCCAGTCACCTGTT
GGAGGATCCCGATGAAGAGACGAGCCAGGCTGTCAAAGCCCTTCGGGAGATGGCCGATACTGTGATTCCC
CAGAAGGAAGAGGCTGCAATCTGTGGCCAAATGGACCTTTCCCATCCGCCCCCAAGGGGCCATCTGGATG
AGCTGACAACCACACTTGAGTCCATGACCGAGGATCTGAACCTGGACTCACCCCTGACCCCGGAATTGAA
CGAGATTCTGGATACCTTCCTGAACGACGAGTGCCTCTTGCATGCCATGCATATCAGCACAGGACTGTCC
ATCTTCGACACATCTCTGTTTTGAAACCCAGCTTTCTTGTACAAAGTGGTGATGGGCTGCAGGAATTCGA
TATCAAGCTTATCGATACCGTCGACCTCGAGTCATGTAATTAGTTATGTCACGCTTACATTCACGCCCTC
CCCCCACATCCGCTCTAACCGAAAAGGAAGGAGTTAGACAACCTGAAGTCTAGGTCCCTATTTATTTTTT
TATAGTTATGTTAGTATTAAGAACGTTATTTATATTTCAAATTTTTCTTTTTTTTCTGTACAGACGCGTG
TACGCATGTAACATTATACTGAAAACCTTGCTTGAGAAGGTTTTGGGACGCTCGAAGGCTTTAATTTGCG
GCCGGTACCCAATTCGCCCTATAGTGAGTCGTATTACGCGCGCTCACTGGCCGTCGTTTTACAACGTCGT
GACTGGGAAAACCCTGGCGTTACCCAACTTAATCGCCTTGCAGCACATCCCCCTTTCGCCAGCTGGCGTA
ATAGCGAAGAGGCCCGCACCGATCGCCCTTCCCAACAGTTGCGCAGCCTGAATGGCGAATGG
[124 nt withheld, positions 11963-12086]
C
[91 nt withheld, positions 12088-12178]
A
[49 nt withheld, positions 12180-12228]
CCTTTGACGTTGGAGTCCACGTTCTTT
[37 nt withheld, positions 12256-12292]
ACCCTATCTCGGTCTATTCTTTTGATTTATAAGGGATTTTGCCGATTTCGGCCTATTGGTTAAAAAATGA
GCTGATTTAACAAAAATTTAACGCGAATTTTAACAAAATATTAACGCTTACAATTTCCTGATGCGGTATT
TTCTCCTTACGCATCTGTGCGGTATTTCACACCGCATAGGGTAATAACTGATATAATTAAATTGAAGCTC
TAATTTGTGAGTTTAGTATACATGCATTTACTTATAATACAGTTTTTTAGTTTTGCTGGCCGCATCTTCT
CAAATATGCTTCCCAGCCTGCTTTTCTGTAACGTTCACCCTCTACCTTAGCATCCCTTCCCTTTGCAAAT
AGTCCTCTTCCAACAATAATAATGTCAGATCCTGTAGAGACCACATCATCCACGGTTCTATACTGTTGAC
CCAATGCGTCTCCCTTGTCATCTAAACCCACACCGGGTGTCATAATCAACCAATCGTAACCTTCATCTCT
TCCACCCATGTCTCTTTGAGCAATAAAGCCGATAACAAAATCTTTGTCGCTCTTCGCAATGTCAACAGTA
CCCTTAGTATATTCTCCAGTAGATAGGGAGCCCTTGCATGACAATTCTGCTAACATCAAAAGGCCTCTAG
GTTCCTTTGTTACTTCTTCTGCCGCCTGCTTCAAACCGCTAACAATACCTGGGCCCACCACACCGTGTGC
ATTCGTAATGTCTGCCCATTCTGCTATTCTGTATACACCCGCAGAGTACTGCAATTTGACTGTATTACCA
ATGTCAGCAAATTTTCTGTCTTCGAAGAGTAAAAAATTGTACTTGGCGGATAATGCCTTTAGCGGCTTAA
CTGTGCCCTCCATGGAAAAATCAGTCAAGATATCCACATGTGTTTTTAGTAAACAAATTTTGGGACCTAA
TGCTTCAACTAACTCCAGTAATTCCTTGGTGGTACGAACATCCAATGAAGCACACAAGTTTGTTTGCTTT
TCGTGCATGATATTAAATAGCTTGGCAGCAACAGGACTAGGATGAGTAGCAGCACGTTCCTTATATGTAG
CTTTCGACATGATTTATCTTCGTTTCCTGCAGGTTTTTGTTCTGTGCAGTTGGGTTAAGAATACTGGGCA
ATTTCATGTTTCTTCAACACTACATATGCGTATATATACCAATCTAAGTCTGTGCTCCTTCCTTCGTTCT
TCCTTCTGTTCGGAGATTACCGAATCAAAAAAATTTCAAGGAAACCGAAATCAAAAAAAAGAATAAAAAA
AAAATGATGAATTGAAAAGGTGGTATGGTGCACTCTCAGTACAATCTGCTCTGATGCCGCATAGTTAAGC
CAGCCCCGACACCCGCCAACACCCGCTGACGCGCCCTGACGGGCTTGTCTGCTCCCGGCATCCGCTTACA
GACAAGCTGTGACCGTCTCCGGGAGCTGCATGTGTCAGAGGTTTTCACCGTCATCACCGAAACGCGCGAG
ACGAAAGGGCCTCGTGATACGCCTATTTTTATAGGTTAATGTCATGATAATAATGGTTTCTTAGACGGAT
CGCTTGCCTGTAACTTACACGCGCCTCGTATCTTTTAATGATGGAATAATTTGGGAATTTACTCTGTGTT
TATTTATTTTTATGTTTTGTATTTGGATTTTAGAAAGTAAATAAAGAAG
Features (pLannotate 1.2.2; 30 found; start..end, strand, type, name):
    419..523     +  promoter       AmpR promoter: bla
    524..1384    +  CDS            AmpR: β-lactamase; bla; confers resistance to ampicillin, carbenicillin, and related antibiotics
   1555..2143    +  rep_origin     ori: high-copy-number ColE1/pMB1/pBR322/pUC origin of replication
   2214..2620    +  promoter       RPR1 promoter: RPR1; promoter for the S. cerevisiae RNase P RNA gene
   2629..2691    +  terminator     RPR1 terminator: transcription terminator for the S. cerevisiae RNase P RNA gene
   2824..3066    -  CDS            TIM9 (fragment): TIM9_YEAST - Experimental evidence at protein level: Swiss-Prot protein existence level 1. Mitochondrial intermembrane chaperone that participates in the import and insertion of multi-pass transmembrane proteins into the mitochondrial inner membrane. Also required for the transfer of beta- barrel precursors from the TOM complex to the sorting and assembly machinery (SAM complex) of the outer membrane. Acts as a chaperone-like protein that protects the hydrophobic precursors from aggregation and guide them through the mitochondrial intermembrane space. Compared to TIM10, it may have a strong st
   3076..3300    +  CDS            NNR2 (fragment): NNRD_YEAST - Experimental evidence at protein level: Swiss-Prot protein existence level 1. Catalyzes the dehydration of the S-form of NAD(P)HX at the expense of ATP, which is converted to ADP. Together with NAD(P)HX epimerase, which catalyzes the epimerization of the S- and R-forms, the enzyme allows the repair of both epimers of NAD(P)HX, a damaged form of NAD(P)H that is a result of enzymatic or heat-dependent hydration. From Saccharomyces cerevisiae (strain ATCC 204508 / S288c) (Baker's yeast).
   3826..4449    +  CDS            TetR: tetracycline repressor TetR; tetR from transposon Tn10; TetR binds to the tetracycline operator tetO to inhibit transcription. This inhibition can be relieved by adding tetracycline or doxycycline.
   4854..4973    +  rep_origin     RSF ori (fragment): Plasmids containing the RSF 1030 origin of replication can be propagated in E. coli cells that contain additional plasmids with compatible origins.
   4975..5067    +  CDS            lacI (fragment): lac repressor; lacI; The lac repressor binds to the lac operator to inhibit transcription in E. coli. This inhibition can be relieved by adding lactose or isopropyl-β-D-thiogalactopyranoside (IPTG).
   5080..5101    +  protein_bind   CAP binding site: CAP binding activates transcription in the presence of cAMP. E. coli catabolite activator protein
   5116..5146    +  promoter       lac promoter: promoter for the E. coli lac operon
   5150..5172    +  protein_bind   lac operator (fragment): The lac repressor binds to the lac operator to inhibit transcription in E. coli. This inhibition can be relieved by adding lactose or isopropyl-β-D-thiogalactopyranoside (IPTG). lac repressor encoded by lacI
   5215..5233    +  promoter       T3 promoter: promoter for bacteriophage T3 RNA polymerase
   5251..5649    +  promoter       TEF1 promoter: S. cerevisiae TEF1; promoter for EF-1α
   5702..9805    +  CDS            Cas9: Cas9 (Csn1) endonuclease from the Streptococcus pyogenes Type II CRISPR/Cas system generates RNA-guided double strand breaks in DNA
  10064..10843   +  CDS            RELA (fragment): TF65_HUMAN - Also known as NFKB3. Experimental evidence at protein level: Swiss-Prot protein existence level 1. NF-kappa-B is a pleiotropic transcription factor present in almost all cell types and is the endpoint of a series of signal transduction events that are initiated by a vast array of stimuli related to many biological processes such as inflammation, immunity, differentiation, cell growth, tumorigenesis and apoptosis. NF-kappa-B is a homo- or heterodimeric complex formed by the Rel-like domain- containing proteins RELA/p65, RELB, NFKB1/p105, NFKB1/p50, REL and NFKB2/p52. The heterodime
  10862..11431   +  CDS            Rta AD: transcriptional activation domain from the human herpesvirus 4 (Epstein-Barr virus) replication and transcription activator Rta/BRLF1 (Hardwick et al., 1992; Chavez et al., 2015)
  11436..11460   -  protein_bind   attB2: mutant version of attB; recombination site for the Gateway® BP reaction BP Clonase™
  11464..11511   +  misc_feature   MCS (fragment): pBluescript multiple cloning site
  11512..11759   +  terminator     CYC1 terminator: S. cerevisiae CYC1; transcription terminator for CYC1
  11778..11796   -  promoter       T7 promoter: promoter for bacteriophage T7 RNA polymerase
  11804..11959   +  CDS            lacZα (fragment): LacZα fragment of β-galactosidase; lacZ fragment
  11963..12391   +  rep_origin     f1 ori (sequence partly withheld): f1 bacteriophage origin of replication; arrow indicates direction of (+) strand synthesis
  12419..12470   -  misc_feature   bom (fragment): basis of mobility region from pBR322
  12549..13352   -  CDS            URA3: orotidine-5'-phosphate decarboxylase, required for uracil biosynthesis; S. cerevisiae URA3; yeast auxotrophic marker, counterselectable with 5-fluoroorotic acid (5-FOA)
  13353..13568   -  promoter       URA3 promoter: S. cerevisiae URA3
  13576..13625   -  misc_feature   bom (fragment): basis of mobility region from pBR322
  13727..13762   -  CDS            rop (fragment): Rop protein, which maintains plasmids at low copy number; rop
  13830..382     -  misc_feature   CEN/ARS (across the origin): S. cerevisiae CEN6 centromere fused to an autonomously replicating sequence
