[The description below was written by a language model from this plasmid's Addgene catalogue record and pLannotate feature annotations shown in this document.]
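Description:
dCas9v2 is a yeast expression shuttle plasmid of about 14 kb built on the pDTU-113 backbone for programmable gene activation in Saccharomyces cerevisiae. In E. coli it is propagated through a ColE1/pUC-type origin with ampicillin selection (AmpR). An f1 origin and remnants of a pBluescript-style backbone (lac promoter/operator, lacZα fragment, T3 and T7 promoters) are also annotated. In yeast it is maintained as a centromeric CEN/ARS plasmid, which keeps copy number low and stable. Selection is by URA3, an auxotrophic marker that can be counterselected with 5-FOA.

The main payload is dCas9-VPR, a catalytically inactive S. pyogenes Cas9 fused to a composite transcriptional activator. The annotation detects the Cas9 coding region followed by the human RELA/p65 and Epstein-Barr virus Rta activation domains. The VP64 portion implied by the VPR name is not separately annotated. This fusion lies downstream of a TEF1 promoter and ends at the CYC1 terminator.

A TetR coding sequence is also present, consistent with the stated tetracycline-inducible design, in which TetR represses a tetO-bearing promoter until tetracycline or doxycycline is added. The feature table does not mark operator sites or a promoter for TetR, so exactly which transcription unit is TetR-controlled cannot be determined from the record.

The guide RNA cassette consists of the RNA polymerase III RPR1 promoter and RPR1 terminator separated by a NotI site. The original gRNA scaffold has been removed, leaving an empty acceptor site for guide arrays flanked by Csy4 recognition sequences. Csy4 cleavage can then release multiple guides from a single transcript, supporting multiplexed gene regulation.
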