Addgene plasmid #103140: dCas9v2
Purpose: TetR inducible dCas9-VPR plasmid with pRPR-NotI-tRPR1 Csy4-ready site
Depositing lab: Jens Nielsen. Depositing organization: Chalmers University of Technology. Publication: Multiplexed CRISPR/Cas9 Genome Editing and Gene Regulation using Csy4 in Saccharomyces cerevisiae. Ferreira R, Skrekas C, Nielsen J, David F. ACS Synth Biol. 2017 Nov 21. doi: 10.1021/acssynbio.7b00259. PubMed 29161506.
Backbone
  Vector backbone: pDTU-113
  Total vector size (bp): 13958
  Vector type: Yeast Expression
  Selectable markers: URA3
Growth in bacteria
  Bacterial resistance: Ampicillin, 100 μg/mL
  Growth temperature: 37°C
  Growth strain: DH5alpha
  Copy number: Low Copy
Gene/Insert
  Gene/Insert name: dCas9-VPR
  Species: S. cerevisiae (budding yeast)
  Mutation: Removed scaffold gRNA from original plasmid
  Cloning method: Gibson Cloning
  Sequencing primers: 5′ tcagtgatagagatggcgcac; 3′ ccttgggacaaggcttgg
Terms and licenses: Academic/Nonprofit Terms; Industry Terms: Not Available to Industry
How to cite: dCas9v2 was a gift from Jens Nielsen (Addgene plasmid # 103140 ; http://n2t.net/addgene:103140 ; RRID:Addgene_103140)
